>Addgene plasmid #175079 | pDD2703 | addgene full sequence | sequence record 345719 | Addgene NGS Result
GACGGATCGGGAGATCTCCCGATCCCCTATGGTGCACTCTCAGTACAATCTGCTCTGATGCCGCATAGTT
AAGCCAGTATCTGCTCCCTGCTTGTGTGTTGGAGGTCGCTGAGTAGTGCGCGAGCAAAATTTAAGCTACA
ACAAGGCAAGGCTTGACCGACAATTGCATGAAGAATCTGCTTAGGGTTAGGCGTTTTGCGCTGCTTCGCG
ATGTACGGGCCAGATATACGCGTTGACATTGATTATTGACTAGTTATTAATAGTAATCAATTACGGGGTC
ATTAGTTCATAGCCCATATATGGAGTTCCGCGTTACATAACTTACGGTAAATGGCCCGCCTGGCTGACCG
CCCAACGACCCCCGCCCATTGACGTCAATAATGACGTATGTTCCCATAGTAACGCCAATAGGGACTTTCC
ATTGACGTCAATGGGTGGAGTATTTACGGTAAACTGCCCACTTGGCAGTACATCAAGTGTATCATATGCC
AAGTACGCCCCCTATTGACGTCAATGACGGTAAATGGCCCGCCTGGCATTATGCCCAGTACATGACCTTA
TGGGACTTTCCTACTTGGCAGTACATCTACGTATTAGTCATCGCTATTACCATGGTGATGCGGTTTTGGC
AGTACATCAATGGGCGTGGATAGCGGTTTGACTCACGGGGATTTCCAAGTCTCCACCCCATTGACGTCAA
TGGGAGTTTGTTTTGGCACCAAAATCAACGGGACTTTCCAAAATGTCGTAACAACTCCGCCCCATTGACG
CAAATGGGCGGTAGGCGTGTACGGTGGGAGGTCTATATAAGCAGAGCTCTCTGGCTAACTAGAGAACCCA
CTGCTTACTGGCTTATCGAAATTAATACGACTCACTATAGGGAGACCCAAGCTTGGTACCGAGCTCGGAT
CCACTAGTAACGGCCGCCAGTGTGCTGGAATTCGCCACCATGGCGATGTTTGTGAGGACCTCGTCTAGCA
CACACGATGAAGAGAGAATGCTTCCAATTGAAGGAGCGCCTCGCAGACGACCCCCCGTGAAGTTCATATT
CCCACCTCCACCTCTTTCATCACTTCCAGGATTTGGCAGGCCGCGCGGCTATGCTGGACCCACGGTGATA
GATATGTCTGCCCCAGACGACGTCTTCGCCGAGGACACGCCATCGCCGCCAGCAACCCCTCTGGATCTAC
AGATATCCCCGGATCAGTCGAGCGGCGAATCTGAATATGACGAGGATGAGGAAGATGAAGATGAAGAAGA
AAATGACGATGTTCAGGAGGAAGACGAGCCAGAGGGGTACCCTGCAGACTTTTTTCAACCTTTATCTCAC
TTGCGCCCGAGGCCTCTGGCCAGACGGGCCCATACGCCCAAACCGGTAGCAGTGGTAGCGGGCCGCGTGC
GCAGTTCAACGGACACGGCGGAGTCCGAGGCGTCCATGGGATGGGTTAGTCAGGATGACGGATTTTCCCC
TGCTGGGCTCTCACCTTCAGACGACGAGGGGGTTGCTATCCTGGAACCGATGGCGGCATACACTGGGACC
GGGGCATACGGACTTTCACCTGCTTCCAGAAATAGTGTACCTGGAACACAAAGTTCACCATACAGCGACC
CTGATGCTGGGCCCGCGTGGCGCCCCCTGCGCGCCGCACCCACCGCGATCGTCGACCTGACATCGGACTC
TGATAGCGATGACAGTTCCAACTCTCCGGACGTGAACAATGAGGCCGCGTTTACCGACGCGCGCCATTTT
TCCCACCAGCCACCCTCGTCCGAGGAGGACGGAGAAGACCAAGGGGAAGTATTGAGTCAGAGAATCGGGC
TCATGGACGTGGGCCAGAAGCGCAAAAGGCAGTCTACCGCCTCCTCTGGTAGCGAGGATGTGGTGCGCTG
CCAGAGACAACCAAACTTAAGCCGCAAAGCAGTGGCGTCCGTGATAATTATATCCTCGGGGAGTGACACA
GACGAGGAGCCCTCGTCCGCCGTGAGCGTGATCGTGTCTCCGTCGAGCACAAAGGGTCACCTCCCAACCC
AATCTCCCAGTACTTCCGCCCACTCGATTTCATCAGGAAGCACAACTACCGCGGGGTCCAGGTGCAGCGA
CCCAACCCGCATCCTGGCCTCCACGCCACCCCTGTGTGGAAACGGTGCATATAACTGGCCGTGGCTGGAC
GACTACAAGGACCACGACGGTGACTACAAGGACCACGACATCGACTACAAGGACGACGACGACAAGTGAG
CGGCCGCTCGAGCATGCATCTAGAGGGCCCTATTCTATAGTGTCACCTAAATGCTAGAGCTCGCTGATCA
GCCTCGACTGTGCCTTCTAGTTGCCAGCCATCTGTTGTTTGCCCCTCCCCCGTGCCTTCCTTGACCCTGG
AAGGTGCCACTCCCACTGTCCTTTCCTAATAAAATGAGGAAATTGCATCGCATTGTCTGAGTAGGTGTCA
TTCTATTCTGGGGGGTGGGGTGGGGCAGGACAGCAAGGGGGAGGATTGGGAAGACAATAGCAGGCATGCT
GGGGATGCGGTGGGCTCTATGGCTTCTGAGGCAGAAAGAACCAGCTGGGGCTCTAGGGGGTATCCCC
[124 nt withheld, positions 2588-2711]
C
[91 nt withheld, positions 2713-2803]
A
[49 nt withheld, positions 2805-2853]
CCTTTGACGTTGGAGTCCACGTTCTTT
[37 nt withheld, positions 2881-2917]
ACCCTATCTCGGTCTATTCTTTTGATTTATAAGGGATTTTGCCGATTTCGGCCTATTGGTTAAAAAATGA
GCTGATTTAACAAAAATTTAACGCGAATTAATTCTGTGGAATGTGTGTCAGTTAGGGTGTGGAAAGTCCC
CAGGCTCCCCAGCAGGCAGAAGTATGCAAAGCATGCATCTCAATTAGTCAGCAACCAGGTGTGGAAAGTC
CCCAGGCTCCCCAGCAGGCAGAAGTATGCAAAGCATGCATCTCAATTAGTCAGCAACCATAGTCCCGCCC
CTAACTCCGCCCATCCCGCCCCTAACTCCGCCCAGTTCCGCCCATTCTCCGCCCCATGGCTGACTAATTT
TTTTTATTTATGCAGAGGCCGAGGCCGCCTCTGCCTCTGAGCTATTCCAGAAGTAGTGAGGAGGCTTTTT
TGGAGGCCTAGGCTTTTGCAAAAAGCTCCCGGGAGCTTGTATATCCATTTTCGGATCTGATCAAGAGACA
GGATGAGGATCGTTTCGCATGATTGAACAAGATGGATTGCACGCAGGTTCTCCGGCCGCTTGGGTGGAGA
GGCTATTCGGCTATGACTGGGCACAACAGACAATCGGCTGCTCTGATGCCGCCGTGTTCCGGCTGTCAGC
GCAGGGGCGCCCGGTTCTTTTTGTCAAGACCGACCTGTCCGGTGCCCTGAATGAACTGCAGGACGAGGCA
GCGCGGCTATCGTGGCTGGCCACGACGGGCGTTCCTTGCGCAGCTGTGCTCGACGTTGTCACTGAAGCGG
GAAGGGACTGGCTGCTATTGGGCGAAGTGCCGGGGCAGGATCTCCTGTCATCTCACCTTGCTCCTGCCGA
GAAAGTATCCATCATGGCTGATGCAATGCGGCGGCTGCATACGCTTGATCCGGCTACCTGCCCATTCGAC
CACCAAGCGAAACATCGCATCGAGCGAGCACGTACTCGGATGGAAGCCGGTCTTGTCGATCAGGATGATC
TGGACGAAGAGCATCAGGGGCTCGCGCCAGCCGAACTGTTCGCCAGGCTCAAGGCGCGCATGCCCGACGG
CGAGGATCTCGTCGTGACCCATGGCGATGCCTGCTTGCCGAATATCATGGTGGAAAATGGCCGCTTTTCT
GGATTCATCGACTGTGGCCGGCTGGGTGTGGCGGACCGCTATCAGGACATAGCGTTGGCTACCCGTGATA
TTGCTGAAGAGCTTGGCGGCGAATGGGCTGACCGCTTCCTCGTGCTTTACGGTATCGCCGCTCCCGATTC
GCAGCGCATCGCCTTCTATCGCCTTCTTGACGAGTTCTTCTGAGCGGGACTCTGGGGTTCGAAATGACCG
ACCAAGCGACGCCCAACCTGCCATCACGAGATTTCGATTCCACCGCCGCCTTCTATGAAAGGTTGGGCTT
CGGAATCGTTTTCCGGGACGCCGGCTGGATGATCCTCCAGCGCGGGGATCTCATGCTGGAGTTCTTCGCC
CACCCCAACTTGTTTATTGCAGCTTATAATGGTTACAAATAAAGCAATAGCATCACAAATTTCACAAATA
AAGCATTTTTTTCACTGCATTCTAGTTGTGGTTTGTCCAAACTCATCAATGTATCTTATCATGTCTGTAT
ACCGTCGACCTCTAGCTAGAGCTTGGCGTAATCATGGTCATAGCTGTTTCCTGTGTGAAATTGTTATCCG
CTCACAATTCCACACAACATACGAGCCGGAAGCATAAAGTGTAAAGCCTGGGGTGCCTAATGAGTGAGCT
AACTCACATTAATTGCGTTGCGCTCACTGCCCGCTTTCCAGTCGGGAAACCTGTCGTGCCAGCTGCATTA
ATGAATCGGCCAACGCGCGGGGAGAGGCGGTTTGCGTATTGGGCGCTCTTCCGCTTCCTCGCTCACTGAC
TCGCTGCGCTCGGTCGTTCGGCTGCGGCGAGCGGTATCAGCTCACTCAAAGGCGGTAATACGGTTATCCA
CAGAATCAGGGGATAACGCAGGAAAGAACATGTGAGCAAAAGGCCAGCAAAAGGCCAGGAACCGTAAAAA
GGCCGCGTTGCTGGCGTTTTTCCATAGGCTCCGCCCCCCTGACGAGCATCACAAAAATCGACGCTCAAGT
CAGAGGTGGCGAAACCCGACAGGACTATAAAGATACCAGGCGTTTCCCCCTGGAAGCTCCCTCGTGCGCT
CTCCTGTTCCGACCCTGCCGCTTACCGGATACCTGTCCGCCTTTCTCCCTTCGGGAAGCGTGGCGCTTTC
TCATAGCTCACGCTGTAGGTATCTCAGTTCGGTGTAGGTCGTTCGCTCCAAGCTGGGCTGTGTGCACGAA
CCCCCCGTTCAGCCCGACCGCTGCGCCTTATCCGGTAACTATCGTCTTGAGTCCAACCCGGTAAGACACG
ACTTATCGCCACTGGCAGCAGCCACTGGTAACAGGATTAGCAGAGCGAGGTATGTAGGCGGTGCTACAGA
GTTCTTGAAGTGGTGGCCTAACTACGGCTACACTAGAAGAACAGTATTTGGTATCTGCGCTCTGCTGAAG
CCAGTTACCTTCGGAAAAAGAGTTGGTAGCTCTTGATCCGGCAAACAAACCACCGCTGGTAGCGGTGGTT
TTTTTGTTTGCAAGCAGCAGATTACGCGCAGAAAAAAAGGATCTCAAGAAGATCCTTTGATCTTTTCTAC
GGGGTCTGACGCTCAGTGGAACGAAAACTCACGTTAAGGGATTTTGGTCATGAGATTATCAAAAAGGATC
TTCACCTAGATCCTTTTAAATTAAAAATGAAGTTTTAAATCAATCTAAAGTATATATGAGTAAACTTGGT
CTGACAGTTACCAATGCTTAATCAGTGAGGCACCTATCTCAGCGATCTGTCTATTTCGTTCATCCATAGT
TGCCTGACTCCCCGTCGTGTAGATAACTACGATACGGGAGGGCTTACCATCTGGCCCCAGTGCTGCAATG
ATACCGCGAGACCCACGCTCACCGGCTCCAGATTTATCAGCAATAAACCAGCCAGCCGGAAGGGCCGAGC
GCAGAAGTGGTCCTGCAACTTTATCCGCCTCCATCCAGTCTATTAATTGTTGCCGGGAAGCTAGAGTAAG
TAGTTCGCCAGTTAATAGTTTGCGCAACGTTGTTGCCATTGCTACAGGCATCGTGGTGTCACGCTCGTCG
TTTGGTATGGCTTCATTCAGCTCCGGTTCCCAACGATCAAGGCGAGTTACATGATCCCCCATGTTGTGCA
AAAAAGCGGTTAGCTCCTTCGGTCCTCCGATCGTTGTCAGAAGTAAGTTGGCCGCAGTGTTATCACTCAT
GGTTATGGCAGCACTGCATAATTCTCTTACTGTCATGCCATCCGTAAGATGCTTTTCTGTGACTGGTGAG
TACTCAACCAAGTCATTCTGAGAATAGTGTATGCGGCGACCGAGTTGCTCTTGCCCGGCGTCAATACGGG
ATAATACCGCGCCACATAGCAGAACTTTAAAAGTGCTCATCATTGGAAAACGTTCTTCGGGGCGAAAACT
CTCAAGGATCTTACCGCTGTTGAGATCCAGTTCGATGTAACCCACTCGTGCACCCAACTGATCTTCAGCA
TCTTTTACTTTCACCAGCGTTTCTGGGTGAGCAAAAACAGGAAGGCAAAATGCCGCAAAAAAGGGAATAA
GGGCGACACGGAAATGTTGAATACTCATACTCTTCCTTTTTCAATATTATTGAAGCATTTATCAGGGTTA
TTGTCTCATGAGCGGATACATATTTGAATGTATTTAGAAAAATAAACAAATAGGGGTTCCGCGCACATTT
CCCCGAAAAGTGCCACCTGACGTC
Features (pLannotate 1.2.2; 22 found; start..end, strand, type, name):
     28..80      -  misc_feature   bom (fragment): basis of mobility region from pBR322
    235..614     +  enhancer       CMV enhancer: human cytomegalovirus immediate early enhancer
    615..818     +  promoter       CMV promoter: human cytomegalovirus (CMV) immediate early promoter
    814..847     +  LTR            5' LTR (truncated) (fragment): truncated 5' long terminal repeat (LTR) from HIV-1
    863..881     +  promoter       T7 promoter: promoter for bacteriophage T7 RNA polymerase
    950..2170    +  CDS            ORF45: ORF45_HHV8P - Experimental evidence at protein level: Swiss-Prot protein existence level 1. Prevents the establishment of cellular antiviral state by blocking virus-induced phosphorylation and activation of host interferon regulatory factor 7/IRF7, a transcription factor critical for the induction of interferons alpha and beta. Mechanistically, ORF45 competes with the associated IRF7 and inhibits its phosphorylation by IKBKE or TBK1 by acting as an alternative substrate. From Human herpesvirus 8 type P (isolate GK18) (HHV-8) (Kaposi's sarcoma-associated herpesvirus).
   2216..2236    +  CDS            FLAG (fragment): FLAG® epitope tag, followed by an enterokinase cleavage site
   2274..2292    -  promoter       SP6 promoter: promoter for bacteriophage SP6 RNA polymerase
   2318..2542    +  polyA_signal   bGH poly(A) signal: bovine growth hormone polyadenylation signal
   2546..2567    +  promoter       SV40 promoter (fragment): SV40 enhancer and early promoter
   2588..3016    +  rep_origin     f1 ori (sequence partly withheld): f1 bacteriophage origin of replication; arrow indicates direction of (+) strand synthesis
   3030..3359    +  promoter       SV40 promoter: SV40 enhancer and early promoter
   3426..4217    +  CDS            neo: KKA2_KLEPN - Also known as kan, nptII. Experimental evidence at protein level: Swiss-Prot protein existence level 1. Resistance to kanamycin, neomycin, paromomycin, ribostamycin, butirosin and gentamicin B. From Klebsiella pneumoniae.
   4241..4399    +  CDS            ble (fragment): BLE_KLEPN - Experimental evidence at protein level: Swiss-Prot protein existence level 1. Binding protein with a strong affinity to the bleomycin family of antibiotics. Binds to CL990; an antimitotic-antibiotic compound. From Klebsiella pneumoniae.
   4394..4515    +  polyA_signal   SV40 poly(A) signal: SV40 polyadenylation signal
   4588..4604    -  protein_bind   lac operator: The lac repressor binds to the lac operator to inhibit transcription in E. coli. This inhibition can be relieved by adding lactose or isopropyl-β-D-thiogalactopyranoside (IPTG). lac repressor encoded by lacI
   4612..4642    -  promoter       lac promoter: promoter for the E. coli lac operon
   4657..4678    -  protein_bind   CAP binding site: CAP binding activates transcription in the presence of cAMP. E. coli catabolite activator protein
   4691..4783    -  CDS            lacI (fragment): lac repressor; lacI; The lac repressor binds to the lac operator to inhibit transcription in E. coli. This inhibition can be relieved by adding lactose or isopropyl-β-D-thiogalactopyranoside (IPTG).
   4966..5554    -  rep_origin     ori: high-copy-number ColE1/pMB1/pBR322/pUC origin of replication
   5725..6585    -  CDS            AmpR: β-lactamase; bla; confers resistance to ampicillin, carbenicillin, and related antibiotics
   6586..6690    -  promoter       AmpR promoter: bla
