[The description below was written by a language model from this plasmid's Addgene catalogue record and pLannotate feature annotations shown in this document.]
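Description:
pDD2703 is a mammalian expression plasmid built on the pcDNA3.1(+) backbone that encodes a Flag-tagged mutant of the ORF45 protein of Kaposi's sarcoma-associated herpesvirus (KSHV, human herpesvirus 8). It is maintained in E. coli through a high-copy ColE1/pUC-type origin and an ampicillin resistance gene (β-lactamase under its own promoter). An f1 phage origin is also present. For selection in mammalian cells, the backbone carries a neomycin phosphotransferase gene driven by the SV40 enhancer/early promoter and terminated by the SV40 polyadenylation signal, which allows G418 selection of stable transfectants.

The expression cassette places the ORF45 coding sequence downstream of the human cytomegalovirus immediate-early enhancer and promoter, with the bovine growth hormone polyadenylation signal providing transcript 3' end processing. A T7 promoter sits upstream of the insert and an SP6 promoter lies in the opposite orientation downstream. The insert carries two alanine substitutions, E223A and S226A. According to the depositor comments, it was generated from an ORF45-3xFlag template and cloned between the EcoRI and NotI sites. The feature table annotates a FLAG fragment just after the ORF45 reading frame, consistent with a C-terminal epitope tag for detection or immunoprecipitation. Short annotations such as the truncated HIV-1 LTR, ble, lacI and bom fragments appear to be partial matches to backbone sequence rather than functional elements.

ORF45 is annotated as a viral antagonist of interferon induction through inhibition of IRF7 phosphorylation, and the associated publication examines it as an inhibitor of p53 signaling during viral reactivation. The record does not state what specific interaction or function the E223A/S226A mutations are meant to disrupt, but the construct is evidently intended for comparison with wild-type ORF45 in transfected mammalian cells.
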