Addgene plasmid #175079: pDD2703
Purpose: Mammalian expression of Flag-tagged KSHV ORF45 E223A-S226A mutant
Depositing lab: Dirk Dittmer. Depositing organization: University of North Carolina at Chapel Hill. Publication: The ORF45 Protein of Kaposi Sarcoma-Associated Herpesvirus Is an Inhibitor of p53 Signaling during Viral Reactivation. Alzhanova D, Meyo JO, Juarez A, Dittmer DP. J Virol. 2021 Nov 9;95(23):e0145921. doi: 10.1128/JVI.01459-21. Epub 2021 Sep 15. PubMed 34523970.
Backbone
  Vector backbone: pcDNA3.1(+)
  Vector type: Mammalian Expression
Growth in bacteria
  Bacterial resistance: Ampicillin, 100 μg/mL
  Growth temperature: 37°C
  Growth strain: DH5alpha
  Copy number: High Copy
Gene/Insert
  Gene/Insert name: KSHV ORF45 (alt name: 65)
  Species: Kaposi's sarcoma-associated herpesvirus 8
  Mutation: E223A, S226A
  Entrez Gene: ORF45 (a.k.a. HHV8GK18_gp51)
  Cloning method: Restriction Enzyme; 5′ cloning site Unknown (unknown if destroyed); 3′ cloning site Unknown (unknown if destroyed)
Terms and licenses: Academic/Nonprofit Terms; Industry Terms: Not Available to Industry
Depositor comments: This plasmid was generated by using pOME0016 (KSHV ORF45 E223A-S226A mutant was generated using pOME16 (ORF45-3xFlag template) and cloned into pcDNA3.1 (+) using EcoRI-NotI sites).
How to cite: pDD2703 was a gift from Dirk Dittmer (Addgene plasmid # 175079 ; http://n2t.net/addgene:175079 ; RRID:Addgene_175079)
